>Addgene plasmid #157775 | pCMV Aquamarine-shadowY tandem | addgene full sequence | sequence record 310892 | Addgene NGS Result
CGTTACATAACTTACGGTAAATGGCCCGCCTGGCTGACCGCCCAACGACCCCCGCCCATTGACGTCAATA
ATGACGTATGTTCCCATAGTAACGCCAATAGGGACTTTCCATTGACGTCAATGGGTGGAGTATTTACGGT
AAACTGCCCACTTGGCAGTACATCAAGTGTATCATATGCCAAGTACGCCCCCTATTGACGTCAATGACGG
TAAATGGCCCGCCTGGCATTATGCCCAGTACATGACCTTATGGGACTTTCCTACTTGGCAGTACATCTAC
GTATTAGTCATCGCTATTACCATGGTGATGCGGTTTTGGCAGTACATCAATGGGCGTGGATAGCGGTTTG
ACTCACGGGGATTTCCAAGTCTCCACCCCATTGACGTCAATGGGAGTTTGTTTTGGCACCAAAATCAACG
GGACTTTCCAAAATGTCGTAACAACTCCGCCCCATTGACGCAAATGGGCGGTAGGCGTGTACGGTGGGAG
GTCTATATAAGCAGAGCTGGTTTAGTGAACCGTCAGATCCGCTAGCGCTACCGGTCGCCACCATGGTGAG
CAAGGGCGAGGAGCTGTTCACCGGGGTGGTGCCCATCCTGGTCGAGCTGGACGGCGACGTAAACGGCCAC
AAGTTCAGCGTGTCCGGCGAGGGCGAGGGCGATGCCACCTACGGCAAGCTGACCCTGAAGTTCATCTGCA
CCACCGGCAAGCTGCCCGTGCCCTGGCCCACCCTCGTGACCACCCTGAGCTGGGGCGTGCAGTGCTTCAG
CCGCTACCCCGACCACATGAAGCAGCACGACTTCTTCAAGTCCGCCATGCCCGAAGGCTACGTCCAGGAG
CGCACCATCTTCTTCAAGGACGACGGCAACTACAAGACCCGCGCCGAGGTGAAGTTCGAGGGCGACACCC
TGGTGAACCGCATCGAGCTGAAGGGCATCGACTTCAAGGAGGACGGCAACATCCTGGGGCACAAGCTGGA
GTACAACTACATCAGCGGCAACGTCTATATCACCGCCGACAAGCAGAAGAACGGCATCAAGGCCAACTTC
AAGATCCGCCACAACATCGAGGACGGCAGCGTGCAGCTCGCCGACCACTACCAGCAGAACACCCCCATCG
GCGACGGCCCCGTGCTGCTGCCCGACAACCACTACCTGAGCACCCAGTCCGCCCTGAGCAAAGACCCCAA
CGAGAAGCGCGATCACATGGTCCTGCTGGAGTTCGTGACCGCCGCCGGGATCACTCTCGGCATGGACGAG
CTGTACAAGTCCGGACTCAGATCTATGGTGAGCAAGGGCGAGGAGCTGTTCACCGGGGTGGTGCCCATCC
TGGTCGAGCTGGACGGCGACGTAAACGGCCACAAGTTCAGCGTGTCCGGCGAGGGCGAGGGCGATGCCAC
CTACGGCAAGCTGACCCTGAAGCTCATCTGCACCACCGGCAAGCTGCCCGTGCCCTGGCCCACCCTCGTG
ACCACCTTCGGCTACGGCCTGATGTGCTTCGCGCGCTATCCAGACCACATGAAGCAGCACGACTTCTTCA
AGTCCGCCATGCCCGAAGGCTACGTCCAGGAGCGCACCATCTTCTTCAAGGACGACGGCAACTACAAGAC
CCGCGCCGAGGTGAAGTTCGAGGGCGACACCCTGGTGAACCGCATCGAGCTGAAGGGCATCGACTTCAAG
GAGGACGGCAACATCCTGGGGCACAAGCTCGAGTACGCTTGGCCCGTGGTGAATGTCTATATCATGGCCG
ACAAGCAGAAGAACGGCATCAAGGTGAACTTCTCTATCTATCATAACATCGAGGACGGCAGCGTGCAGCT
CGCCGACCACTACCAGCAGAACACCCCCATCGGCGACGGGCCCGTGCTGCTGCCCGACAACCACTACCTG
AGCTACTCGGCTAAGCTGAGCAAAGACCCCAACGAGAAGCGCGATCACATGGTCCTGCTGGAGTTCGTGA
CCGCCGCCGGGATCACTCTCGGCATGGACGAGCTGTACAAGTCCGGACTCAGATCTCGAGCTCAAGCTTC
GAATTCTGCAGTCGACGGTACCGCGGGCCCGGGATCCTAAGGATCCACCGGATCTAGATAACTGATCATA
ATCAGCCATACCACATTTGTAGAGGTTTTACTTGCTTTAAAAAACCTCCCACACCTCCCCCTGAACCTGA
AACATAAAATGAATGCAATTGTTGTTGTTAACTTGTTTATTGCAGCTTATAATGGTTACAAATAAAGCAA
TAGCATCACAAATTTCACAAATAAAGCATTTTTTTCACTGCATTCTAGTTGTGGTTTGTCCAAACTCATC
AATGTATCTTAACGCGTAAATTGTAAGCGTTAATATTTTGTTAAAATTCGCGTTAAATTTTTGTTAAATC
AGCTCATTTTTTAACCAATAGGCCGAAATCGGCAAAATCCCTTATAAATCAAAAGAATAGACCGAGATAG
GGT
[37 nt withheld, positions 2454-2490]
AAAGAACGTGGACTCCAACGTCAAAGG
[49 nt withheld, positions 2518-2566]
T
[91 nt withheld, positions 2568-2658]
G
[124 nt withheld, positions 2660-2783]
CAGGTGGCACTTTTCGGGGAAATGTGCGCGGAACCCCTATTTGTTTATTTTTCTAAATACATTCAAATAT
GTATCCGCTCATGAGACAATAACCCTGATAAATGCTTCAATAATATTGAAAAAGGAAGAGTCCTGAGGCG
GAAAGAACCAGCTGTGGAATGTGTGTCAGTTAGGGTGTGGAAAGTCCCCAGGCTCCCCAGCAGGCAGAAG
TATGCAAAGCATGCATCTCAATTAGTCAGCAACCAGGTGTGGAAAGTCCCCAGGCTCCCCAGCAGGCAGA
AGTATGCAAAGCATGCATCTCAATTAGTCAGCAACCATAGTCCCGCCCCTAACTCCGCCCATCCCGCCCC
TAACTCCGCCCAGTTCCGCCCATTCTCCGCCCCATGGCTGACTAATTTTTTTTATTTATGCAGAGGCCGA
GGCCGCCTCGGCCTCTGAGCTATTCCAGAAGTAGTGAGGAGGCTTTTTTGGAGGCCTAGGCTTTTGCAAA
GATCGATCAAGAGACAGGATGAGGATCGTTTCGCATGATTGAACAAGATGGATTGCACGCAGGTTCTCCG
GCCGCTTGGGTGGAGAGGCTATTCGGCTATGACTGGGCACAACAGACAATCGGCTGCTCTGATGCCGCCG
TGTTCCGGCTGTCAGCGCAGGGGCGCCCGGTTCTTTTTGTCAAGACCGACCTGTCCGGTGCCCTGAATGA
ACTGCAAGACGAGGCAGCGCGGCTATCGTGGCTGGCCACGACGGGCGTTCCTTGCGCAGCTGTGCTCGAC
GTTGTCACTGAAGCGGGAAGGGACTGGCTGCTATTGGGCGAAGTGCCGGGGCAGGATCTCCTGTCATCTC
ACCTTGCTCCTGCCGAGAAAGTATCCATCATGGCTGATGCAATGCGGCGGCTGCATACGCTTGATCCGGC
TACCTGCCCATTCGACCACCAAGCGAAACATCGCATCGAGCGAGCACGTACTCGGATGGAAGCCGGTCTT
GTCGATCAGGATGATCTGGACGAAGAGCATCAGGGGCTCGCGCCAGCCGAACTGTTCGCCAGGCTCAAGG
CGAGCATGCCCGACGGCGAGGATCTCGTCGTGACCCATGGCGATGCCTGCTTGCCGAATATCATGGTGGA
AAATGGCCGCTTTTCTGGATTCATCGACTGTGGCCGGCTGGGTGTGGCGGACCGCTATCAGGACATAGCG
TTGGCTACCCGTGATATTGCTGAAGAGCTTGGCGGCGAATGGGCTGACCGCTTCCTCGTGCTTTACGGTA
TCGCCGCTCCCGATTCGCAGCGCATCGCCTTCTATCGCCTTCTTGACGAGTTCTTCTGAGCGGGACTCTG
GGGTTCGAAATGACCGACCAAGCGACGCCCAACCTGCCATCACGAGATTTCGATTCCACCGCCGCCTTCT
ATGAAAGGTTGGGCTTCGGAATCGTTTTCCGGGACGCCGGCTGGATGATCCTCCAGCGCGGGGATCTCAT
GCTGGAGTTCTTCGCCCACCCTAGGGGGAGGCTAACTGAAACACGGAAGGAGACAATACCGGAAGGAACC
CGCGCTATGACGGCAATAAAAAGACAGAATAAAACGCACGGTGTTGGGTCGTTTGTTCATAAACGCGGGG
TTCGGTCCCAGGGCTGGCACTCTGTCGATACCCCACCGAGACCCCATTGGGGCCAATACGCCCGCGTTTC
TTCCTTTTCCCCACCCCACCCCCCAAGTTCGGGTGAAGGCCCAGGGCTCGCAGCCAACGTCGGGGCGGCA
GGCCCTGCCATAGCCTCAGGTTACTCATATATACTTTAGATTGATTTAAAACTTCATTTTTAATTTAAAA
GGATCTAGGTGAAGATCCTTTTTGATAATCTCATGACCAAAATCCCTTAACGTGAGTTTTCGTTCCACTG
AGCGTCAGACCCCGTAGAAAAGATCAAAGGATCTTCTTGAGATCCTTTTTTTCTGCGCGTAATCTGCTGC
TTGCAAACAAAAAAACCACCGCTACCAGCGGTGGTTTGTTTGCCGGATCAAGAGCTACCAACTCTTTTTC
CGAAGGTAACTGGCTTCAGCAGAGCGCAGATACCAAATACTGTTCTTCTAGTGTAGCCGTAGTTAGGCCA
CCACTTCAAGAACTCTGTAGCACCGCCTACATACCTCGCTCTGCTAATCCTGTTACCAGTGGCTGCTGCC
AGTGGCGATAAGTCGTGTCTTACCGGGTTGGACTCAAGACGATAGTTACCGGATAAGGCGCAGCGGTCGG
GCTGAACGGGGGGTTCGTGCACACAGCCCAGCTTGGAGCGAACGACCTACACCGAACTGAGATACCTACA
GCGTGAGCTATGAGAAAGCGCCACGCTTCCCGAAGGGAGAAAGGCGGACAGGTATCCGGTAAGCGGCAGG
GTCGGAACAGGAGAGCGCACGAGGGAGCTTCCAGGGGGAAACGCCTGGTATCTTTATAGTCCTGTCGGGT
TTCGCCACCTCTGACTTGAGCGTCGATTTTTGTGATGCTCGTCAGGGGGGCGGAGCCTATGGAAAAACGC
CAGCAACGCGGCCTTTTTACGGTTCCTGGCCTTTTGCTGGCCTTTTGCTCACATGTTCTTTCCTGCGTTA
TCCCCTGATTCTGTGGATAACCGTATTACCGCCATGCATTAGTTATTAATAGTAATCAATTACGGGGTCA
TTAGTTCATAGCCCATATATGGAGTTCCG
Features (pLannotate 1.2.2; 16 found; start..end, strand, type, name):
      1..304     +  enhancer       CMV enhancer: human cytomegalovirus immediate early enhancer
    305..508     +  promoter       CMV promoter: human cytomegalovirus (CMV) immediate early promoter
    553..1269    +  CDS            Aquamarine: Aquamarine is a basic (constitutively fluorescent) cyan fluorescent protein published in 2013, derived from Aequorea victoria. It has very low acid sensitivity.
   1285..2001    +  CDS            mCitrine: mCitrine is a basic (constitutively fluorescent) yellow fluorescent protein published in 2001, derived from Aequorea victoria.
   2002..2067    +  misc_feature   MCS: multiple cloning site
   2093..2177    +  CDS            large T antigen (fragment): large T antigen from SV40 (simian virus 40)
   2200..2321    +  polyA_signal   SV40 poly(A) signal: SV40 polyadenylation signal
   2355..2783    -  rep_origin     f1 ori (sequence partly withheld): f1 bacteriophage origin of replication; arrow indicates direction of (+) strand synthesis
   2810..2914    +  promoter       AmpR promoter: bla
   2916..3273    +  promoter       SV40 promoter: SV40 enhancer and early promoter
   3308..4102    +  CDS            NeoR/KanR: aminoglycoside phosphotransferase from Tn5; aph(3')-II (or nptII); confers resistance to neomycin, kanamycin, and G418 (Geneticin®)
   4123..4275    +  CDS            ble (fragment): BLE_KLEPN - Experimental evidence at protein level: Swiss-Prot protein existence level 1. Binding protein with a strong affinity to the bleomycin family of antibiotics. Binds to CL990; an antimitotic-antibiotic compound. From Klebsiella pneumoniae.
   4334..4381    +  polyA_signal   HSV TK poly(A) signal: herpes simplex virus thymidine kinase polyadenylation signal (Cole and Stacy, 1985)
   4472..4488    -  polyA_signal   bGH poly(A) signal (fragment): bovine growth hormone polyadenylation signal
   4710..5298    +  rep_origin     ori: high-copy-number ColE1/pMB1/pBR322/pUC origin of replication
   5413..5472    +  enhancer       CMV enhancer (fragment): human cytomegalovirus immediate early enhancer
