[The description below was written by a language model from this plasmid's Addgene catalogue record and pLannotate feature annotations shown in this document.]
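Description:
pCMV Aquamarine-shadowY tandem is a mammalian expression plasmid built on the pCMV Aquamarine backbone. It encodes a direct fusion of a cyan donor fluorescent protein to the dark yellow acceptor shadowY. The sequenced record is 5,472 nt. Its layout resembles a standard fluorescent-protein fusion vector. The human CMV immediate-early enhancer and promoter drive an Aquamarine coding sequence, which is followed after a short linker by a second Aequorea-derived fluorescent protein reading frame. A multiple cloning site and an SV40 polyadenylation signal lie downstream. The automated annotation labels the second reading frame as mCitrine. This is most likely the closest database match for shadowY, a yellow-family variant, and not evidence of a different acceptor.

The catalogue purpose statement calls the donor mTurquoise2, whereas the plasmid name, the tag fields and the feature table all identify it as Aquamarine. That discrepancy lies within the record itself. The entry is listed as an empty backbone with no separate insert, since the tandem itself is the payload.

The plasmid is maintained at high copy in E. coli through a ColE1/pUC-type origin, and an f1 origin is also present. A single NeoR/KanR gene has both a bacterial promoter and the SV40 early promoter upstream, with the HSV TK polyadenylation signal downstream. It gives kanamycin resistance in bacteria and can allow G418 selection in mammalian cells.

Because donor and acceptor are held close together in one polypeptide, the construct is intended as a positive control for FRET measured by fluorescence lifetime imaging (FLIM). In that method, energy transfer is read out as a shortening of the donor's fluorescence lifetime.
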