Addgene plasmid #157775: pCMV Aquamarine-shadowY tandem
Purpose: (Empty Backbone) Produces a fusion between mTurquoise2 and shadowY. It can be used as a positive control for FRET (using FLIM)
Depositing lab: Marc Tramier. Depositing organization: CNRS UMR 6290, Institut de Génétique et Développement de Rennes (IGDR). Publication: Aurora kinase A localises to mitochondria to control organelle dynamics and energy production. Bertolin G, Bulteau AL, Alves-Guerra MC, Burel A, Lavault MT, Gavard O, Le Bras S, Gagne JP, Poirier GG, Le Borgne R, Prigent C, Tramier M. eLife. 2018 Aug 2;7. pii: 38111. doi: 10.7554/eLife.38111. PubMed 30070631.
Backbone
  Vector backbone: pCMV Aquamarine
  Backbone manufacturer: Tramier
  Backbone size (bp): 4741
  Vector type: Mammalian Expression
  Tag / fusion protein: Aquamarine (N terminal on insert); shadowY (C terminal on backbone)
Growth in bacteria
  Bacterial resistance: Kanamycin, 50 μg/mL
  Growth temperature: 37°C
  Growth strain: DH5alpha
  Copy number: High Copy
Gene/Insert
  Gene/Insert name: None
  Tag / fusion protein: Aquamarine (N terminal on insert); shadowY (C terminal on backbone)
Terms and licenses: Academic/Nonprofit Terms; Industry Terms: Not Available to Industry
How to cite: pCMV Aquamarine-shadowY tandem was a gift from Marc Tramier (Addgene plasmid # 157775 ; http://n2t.net/addgene:157775 ; RRID:Addgene_157775)
